>Addgene plasmid #8419 | pLTR PKC delta | addgene partial sequence | sequence record 17008 | MMLV-F 5'-atcagttcgcttctcgcttc-3'
GAGCCCACAACCCCTCACTCGGCGCGCCAGTCCTCCGATTGACTGAGTCGCCCCGACCTCGAGGAATTCG
GCACGAGCGGCACGAGCGGCGCCAGAGCAGGAGGCGGCGGCCGCGGGGATCCCGCGAGCGGCCCGTGGAC
ATCTACCCTTCGAGCCGGGACCCGGGAGGTCCCCACTGGCCTCCGGACCCGTCCGGATCAGACTTGTGCC
TACCTCCCCGTCCACGCGCATCCGGGAGAGCCGCGCCACGAGACGGACCCCGGCTCGCCGGGACCCCTGG
CGCCTGGCCCTGCGTCGGGAGGCTCCATCATGGCACCCTTCCTGCGCATCTCCTTCAATTCCTATGAGCT
GGGCTCCCTGCAAGTTGAGGACGAAGCAAGCCAGCCTTTCTGTGCTGTGAAGATGAAGGAGGCACTCAGC
ACAGAGCGAGGGAAGACACTGGTACAGAAGAAGCCCACCATGTATCCTGAGTGGAAGACAACGTTCGACG
CCCACATCTATGAAGGCCGTGTTATCCAGATTGTGCTGATGCGGGCAGCTGAAGACCCCGTGTCTGAGGT
CACGGTGGGCGTGTCAGTACTGGCTGAGCGCTGCAAGAAGAACAACGGCAAGGCTGAGTTCTGGCTGGAT
CTGCAGCCTCAGGCCAAGGTGCTGATGTGTGTGCAGTATTTC
