[The description below was written by a language model from this plasmid's Addgene catalogue record.]
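Description:
pLTR PKC delta is a mammalian expression plasmid carrying the mouse protein kinase C delta cDNA (Prkcd) in the pLTR backbone. The insert of about 2.6 kb was placed into the roughly 7.8 kb vector as an EcoRI fragment, with the EcoRI site preserved at both ends. Because the same enzyme flanks both sides, the fragment can be excised cleanly, but orientation is not enforced by the cloning strategy. In bacteria the plasmid is maintained at high copy number under ampicillin selection. The record does not name the origin of replication.

The promoter driving the kinase is not stated explicitly. The backbone name suggests a retroviral long terminal repeat serves as the transcriptional control element, but no feature table is available to confirm this or to identify the polyadenylation signal or other regulatory parts. No epitope tag or reporter is recorded, so the insert appears to encode untagged PKC delta.

For selection in mammalian cells, the vector carries the xanthine-guanine phosphoribosyltransferase marker (gpt). This bacterial enzyme lets transfected cells salvage xanthine for purine synthesis, so they survive when de novo synthesis is blocked with mycophenolic acid. Stable overexpressing lines can be isolated this way.

The associated study compared individual PKC isoforms for their ability to mediate phorbol ester-induced myeloid differentiation, implicating the alpha and delta isoforms rather than beta II, epsilon, zeta or eta. The construct is therefore suited to stable overexpression of PKC delta in mammalian cells to examine isoform-specific signalling and phorbol ester responses.
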