Addgene plasmid #8419: pLTR PKC delta
Depositing lab: Frederic Mushinski. Depositing organization: National Cancer Institute (NCI). Publication: Phorbol ester-induced myeloid differentiation is mediated by protein kinase C-alpha and -delta and not by protein kinase C-beta II, -epsilon, -zeta, and -eta. Mischak H, Pierce JH, Goodnight J, Kazanietz MG, Blumberg PM, Mushinski JF. J Biol Chem 1993 Sep 25;268(27):20110-5. PubMed 8376369.
Backbone
  Vector backbone: pLTR
  Backbone size w/o insert (bp): 7835
  Vector type: Mammalian Expression
  Selectable markers: xanthine-guanine phosphophorbosyltransferase (Mulligan and Berg, 1981)
Growth in bacteria
  Bacterial resistance: Ampicillin, 100 μg/mL
  Growth temperature: 37°C
  Growth strain: DH5alpha
  Copy number: High Copy
Gene/Insert
  Gene/Insert name: Mouse Protein Kinase C delta (alt names: PKC delta; PKCd; Protein Kinase C delta)
  Species: M. musculus (mouse)
  Insert size (bp): 2600
  Entrez Gene: Prkcd (a.k.a. D14Ertd420e, PKC[d], PKCdelta, Pkcd)
  Cloning method: Restriction Enzyme; 5′ cloning site EcoRI (not destroyed); 3′ cloning site EcoRI (not destroyed)
  Sequencing primers: 5′ n/a
Resource information
  A portion of this plasmid was derived from a plasmid made by: pLTR was a gift from Dr. Nachman Mazurek (map of empty pLTR backbone uploaded here).
Terms and licenses: Academic/Nonprofit Terms; Industry Terms: Not Available to Industry
How to cite: pLTR PKC delta was a gift from Frederic Mushinski (Addgene plasmid # 8419 ; http://n2t.net/addgene:8419 ; RRID:Addgene_8419)
